Addgene plasmid #30757: pBS-F3-AGA
Depositing lab: Nathan Lawson & Scot Wolfe. Depositing organization: University of Massachusetts, Worcester. Publication: Evaluation and application of modularly assembled zinc-finger nucleases in zebrafish. Zhu C, Smith T, McNulty J, Rayla AL, Lakshmanan A, Siekmann AF, Buffardi M, Meng X, Shin J, Padmanabhan A, Cifuentes D, Giraldez AJ, Look AT, Epstein JA, Lawson ND, Wolfe SA. Development. 2011 Oct;138(20):4555-64. 10.1242/dev.066779 PubMed 21937602.
Backbone
  Vector backbone: pBlueScript II SK(+)
  Backbone size w/o insert (bp): 2877
  Vector type: Cloning vector
Growth in bacteria
  Bacterial resistance: Ampicillin, 100 μg/mL
  Growth temperature: 37°C
  Growth strain: DH5alpha
  Growth instructions: XL1Blue
  Copy number: High Copy
Gene/Insert
  Gene/Insert name: F3 AGA
  Species: D. rerio (zebrafish)
  Insert size (bp): 276
  Cloning method: Restriction Enzyme; 5′ cloning site KpnI (not destroyed); 3′ cloning site XbalI (not destroyed)
  Sequencing primers: 5′ T7; 3′ T3
Terms and licenses: Academic/Nonprofit Terms; Industry Terms: Not Available to Industry
How to cite: pBS-F3-AGA was a gift from Nathan Lawson & Scot Wolfe (Addgene plasmid # 30757 ; http://n2t.net/addgene:30757 ; RRID:Addgene_30757)
