[The description below was written by a language model from this plasmid's Addgene catalogue record.]
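Description:
pBS-F3-AGA is a small bacterial cloning plasmid built on the pBlueScript II SK(+) backbone (about 2.9 kb without insert). It is maintained in E. coli as a high-copy plasmid under ampicillin selection. No feature table accompanies the record. By general knowledge, this backbone family carries a pUC-type origin, an f1 phage origin, a beta-lactamase gene, and a polylinker flanked by T7 and T3 promoter/primer sites, which matches the listing of T7 and T3 as the 5′ and 3′ sequencing primers.

The insert, named F3 AGA, is 276 bp and lies between KpnI and XbaI sites, both of which were preserved, so the fragment can be excised again or transferred into another vector. The associated work concerns modularly assembled zinc-finger nucleases applied in zebrafish. The name therefore suggests a zinc-finger module for the finger 3 position of an array that recognises the DNA triplet AGA, although the record does not spell this out. The species field lists zebrafish, which probably reflects the intended application organism rather than a documented genomic origin for the sequence.

The record describes no eukaryotic promoter, tag, reporter or nuclease domain, and the vector type is given only as a cloning vector. The plasmid is thus best understood as an archival component of a module library: a source of one finger unit to be combined by restriction-based subcloning with modules for other finger positions, giving multi-finger DNA-binding arrays. Such arrays would then be joined to a nuclease domain in a separate expression vector for targeted gene disruption.
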