>Addgene plasmid #30757 | pBS-F3-AGA | addgene partial sequence | sequence record 36447 | T7 5'-TAATACGACTCACTATAGGG-3'
CTTGCCCTGTCGAGTCCTGCGATCGCCGCTTTTCTCGCTCGGATGAGCTTACCCGCCATATCCGCATCCA
TACCGGTCAGAAGCCCTTCCAGTGTCGAATCTGTATGCGTAACTTCAGTCGTAGTGACCACCTTACCACC
CACATCCGCACCCACACAGGCGAGAAGCCTTTTGCATGCGACATCTGCGGCAGGAAGTTCCGTCAGAGTA
GTCATCTCAAGCAGCACACCAAGATCCACACGGGTGAGAAATAATCTAGAGCGGCCGCCACCGCGGTGGA
GCTCCAGCTTTTGTTCCCTTTAGTGAGGGTTAATTGCGCGCTTGGCGTAATCATGGTCATAGCTGTTTCC
TGTGTGAAATTGTTATCCGCTCACAATTCCACACAACATACGAGCCGGAAGCATAAAGTGTAAAGCCTGG
GGTGCCTAATGAGTGAGCTAACTCACATTAATTGCGTTGCGCTCACTGCCCGCTTTCCAGTCGGGAAACC
TGTCGTGCCAGCTGCATTAATGAATCGGCCAACGCGCGGGGAGAGGCGGTTTGCGTATTGGGCGCTCTTC
CGCTTCCTCGCTCACTGACTCGCTGCGCTCGGTCGTTCGGCTGCGGCGAGCGGTATCAGCTCACTCAAAG
GCGGTAATACGGTTATCCACAGAATCAGGGGATAACGCAGGAAAGAACATGTGAGCAAAAGGCCAGCAAA
AGGCCAGGAACCGTAAAAAGGCCGCGTTGCTGGCGTTTT
