>Addgene plasmid #30757 | pBS-F3-AGA | depositor partial sequence | sequence record 39163 | pBS-F3-AGA sequence 276 bps
GGTACCCGCCCATATGCTTGCCCTGTCGAGTCCTGCGATCGCCGCTTTTCTCGCTCGGATGAGCTTACCC
GCCATATCCGCATCCATACCGGTCAGAAGCCCTTCCAGTGTCGAATCTGTATGCGTAACTTCAGTCGTAG
TGACCACCTTACCACCCACATCCGCACCCACACAGGCGAGAAGCCTTTTGCATGCGACATCTGCGGCAGG
AAGTTCCGTCAGAGTAGTCATCTCAAGCAGCACACCAAGATCCACACGGGTGAGAAATAATCTAGA
